Addgene plasmid #79380: pSB700 lenti gRNA Cerulean-zhang2.0-Weiss-chimera2
Purpose: Cas9 gRNA variant to recruit ms2 proteins
Depositing lab: George Church. Depositing organization: Harvard Medical School. Publication: Comparison of Cas9 activators in multiple species. Chavez A, Tuttle M, Pruitt BW, Ewen-Campen B, Chari R, Ter-Ovanesyan D, Haque SJ, Cecchi RJ, Kowal EJ, Buchthal J, Housden BE, Perrimon N, Collins JJ, Church G. Nat Methods. 2016 May 23. doi: 10.1038/nmeth.3871. PubMed 27214048.
Backbone
  Vector backbone: pSB700
  Vector type: Mammalian Expression, Lentiviral, CRISPR
Growth in bacteria
  Bacterial resistance: Ampicillin, 100 μg/mL
  Growth temperature: 37°C
  Growth strain: NEB Stable
  Copy number: High Copy
Gene/Insert
  Gene/Insert name: Chimera 2
  Species: Synthetic
  Cloning method: Gibson Cloning
  Sequencing primers: 5′ n/a
Terms and licenses: Academic/Nonprofit Terms; Industry Terms: Not Available to Industry
How to cite: pSB700 lenti gRNA Cerulean-zhang2.0-Weiss-chimera2 was a gift from George Church (Addgene plasmid # 79380 ; http://n2t.net/addgene:79380 ; RRID:Addgene_79380)
