[The description below was written by a language model from this plasmid's Addgene catalogue record and pLannotate feature annotations shown in this document.]
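Description:
pSB700 lenti gRNA Cerulean-zhang2.0-Weiss-chimera2 is a 9,147 nt HIV-1-based lentiviral transfer plasmid built on the pSB700 backbone for expressing a modified Streptococcus pyogenes Cas9 guide RNA in mammalian cells. In bacteria it is maintained through a high-copy ColE1/pUC-type origin and selected with ampicillin via the β-lactamase gene. A recombination-reduced strain is listed for propagation, consistent with the repeated LTR sequences. The viral portion carries the elements expected of a packageable lentiviral genome: flanking HIV-1 LTR sequences (both annotated as truncated), the Ψ packaging signal with an adjoining gag fragment, the Rev response element for Rev-dependent nuclear export of the genomic RNA, and the cPPT/CTS. Short nef and Rev fragments annotated near the LTRs are residual HIV-1 sequence rather than functional payload.

Two expression units sit between the LTRs. A human U6 RNA polymerase III promoter drives the synthetic "Chimera 2" insert, a guide RNA scaffold variant in which the annotated scaffold fragment is flanked by two MS2 stem loops. These hairpins bind the bacteriophage MS2 coat protein, so effector domains fused to that protein can be recruited to a Cas9-bound target site. The record does not state a specific spacer or target sequence. Downstream, a CAG-type promoter (CMV enhancer, chicken β-actin promoter and chimeric intron) expresses the cyan fluorescent protein mCerulean, followed by a WPRE to boost transcript stability and expression, which allows transfected or transduced cells to be identified. The plasmid was deposited in connection with a comparison of Cas9-based transcriptional activators, where such scaffold designs serve MS2-mediated activator recruitment.
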