Features (pLannotate 1.2.2; 26 found; start..end, strand, type, name):
    377..634     +  LTR            5' LTR (truncated): truncated 5' long terminal repeat (LTR) from HIV-1
    681..806     +  misc_feature   HIV-1 Ψ: packaging signal of human immunodeficiency virus type 1
    790..1128    +  CDS            HIV-1 gag (fragment): gag protein from human immunodeficiency virus 1; gag
   1303..1536    +  misc_feature   RRE: The Rev response element (RRE) of HIV-1 allows for Rev-dependent mRNA export from the nucleus to the cytoplasm.
   1913..2013    +  CDS            Rev (fragment): human immunodeficiency virus 1 (HIV-1) Rev protein; rev; enhances nuclear export of unspliced and incompletely spliced viral mRNAs
   2028..2143    +  misc_feature   cPPT/CTS: central polypurine tract and central termination sequence of HIV-1 (lacking the first T)
   2246..2486    +  promoter       U6 promoter: RNA polymerase III promoter for human U6 snRNA
   2533..2551    +  misc_RNA       MS2 stem loop: stem loop that binds the bacteriophage MS2 coat protein
   2562..2621    +  misc_RNA       gRNA scaffold (fragment): guide RNA scaffold for the Streptococcus pyogenes CRISPR/Cas9 system
   2628..2646    +  misc_RNA       MS2 stem loop: stem loop that binds the bacteriophage MS2 coat protein
   2751..3054    +  enhancer       CMV enhancer: human cytomegalovirus immediate early enhancer
   3056..3330    +  promoter       chicken β-actin promoter: No description available
   3332..4349    +  intron         chimeric intron: chimera between introns from chicken β-actin and rabbit β-globin
   4383..5102    +  CDS            mCerulean: enhanced monomeric variant of CFP (Rizzo et al., 2004) mammalian codon-optimized
   5115..5703    +  misc_feature   WPRE: woodchuck hepatitis virus posttranscriptional regulatory element
   5720..6238    +  CDS            nef (fragment): NEF_HV1BR - Experimental evidence at protein level: Swiss-Prot protein existence level 1. Extracellular Nef protein targets CD4(+) T-lymphocytes for apoptosis by interacting with CXCR4 surface receptors (PubMed:14990729). From Human immunodeficiency virus type 1 group M subtype B (isolate BRU/LAI) (HIV-1).
   6286..6543    +  LTR            5' LTR (truncated): truncated 5' long terminal repeat (LTR) from HIV-1
   6696..6712    -  protein_bind   lac operator: The lac repressor binds to the lac operator to inhibit transcription in E. coli. This inhibition can be relieved by adding lactose or isopropyl-β-D-thiogalactopyranoside (IPTG). lac repressor encoded by lacI
   6720..6750    -  promoter       lac promoter: promoter for the E. coli lac operon
   6765..6786    -  protein_bind   CAP binding site: CAP binding activates transcription in the presence of cAMP. E. coli catabolite activator protein
   6799..6891    -  CDS            lacI (fragment): lac repressor; lacI; The lac repressor binds to the lac operator to inhibit transcription in E. coli. This inhibition can be relieved by adding lactose or isopropyl-β-D-thiogalactopyranoside (IPTG).
   7074..7662    -  rep_origin     ori: high-copy-number ColE1/pMB1/pBR322/pUC origin of replication
   7833..8693    -  CDS            AmpR: β-lactamase; bla; confers resistance to ampicillin, carbenicillin, and related antibiotics
   8694..8798    -  promoter       AmpR promoter: bla
   8846..8980    +  polyA_signal   SV40 poly(A) signal: SV40 polyadenylation signal
   9147..329     +  CDS            nef (fragment) (across the origin): NEF_HV1BR - Experimental evidence at protein level: Swiss-Prot protein existence level 1. Extracellular Nef protein targets CD4(+) T-lymphocytes for apoptosis by interacting with CXCR4 surface receptors (PubMed:14990729). From Human immunodeficiency virus type 1 group M subtype B (isolate BRU/LAI) (HIV-1).
>Addgene plasmid #79380 | pSB700 lenti gRNA Cerulean-zhang2.0-Weiss-chimera2 | depositor full sequence | sequence record 148547 | pSB700 lenti gRNA Cerulean-zhang2.0-Weiss-chimera2
TGGAAGGGCTAATTCACTCCCAAAGAAGACAAGATATCCTTGATCTGTGGATCTACCACACACAAGGCTA
CTTCCCTGATTAGCAGAACTACACACCAGGGCCAGGGGTCAGATATCCACTGACCTTTGGATGGTGCTAC
AAGCTAGTACCAGTTGAGCCAGATAAGGTAGAAGAGGCCAATAAAGGAGAGAACACCAGCTTGTTACACC
CTGTGAGCCTGCATGGGATGGATGACCCGGAGAGAGAAGTGTTAGAGTGGAGGTTTGACAGCCGCCTAGC
ATTTCATCACGTGGCCCGAGAGCTGCATCCGGAGTACTTCAAGAACTGCTGATATCGAGCTTGCTACAAG
GGACTTTCCGCTGGGGACTTTCCAGGGAGGCGTGGCCTGGGCGGGACTGGGGAGTGGCGAGCCCTCAGAT
CCTGCATATAAGCAGCTGCTTTTTGCCTGTACTGGGTCTCTCTGGTTAGACCAGATCTGAGCCTGGGAGC
TCTCTGGCTAACTAGGGAACCCACTGCTTAAGCCTCAATAAAGCTTGCCTTGAGTGCTTCAAGTAGTGTG
TGCCCGTCTGTTGTGTGACTCTGGTAACTAGAGATCCCTCAGACCCTTTTAGTCAGTGTGGAAAATCTCT
AGCAGTGGCGCCCGAACAGGGACTTGAAAGCGAAAGGGAAACCAGAGGAGCTCTCTCGACGCAGGACTCG
GCTTGCTGAAGCGCGCACGGCAAGAGGCGAGGGGCGGCGACTGGTGAGTACGCCAAAAATTTTGACTAGC
GGAGGCTAGAAGGAGAGAGATGGGTGCGAGAGCGTCAGTATTAAGCGGGGGAGAATTAGATCGCGATGGG
AAAAAATTCGGTTAAGGCCAGGGGGAAAGAAAAAATATAAATTAAAACATATAGTATGGGCAAGCAGGGA
GCTAGAACGATTCGCAGTTAATCCTGGCCTGTTAGAAACATCAGAAGGCTGTAGACAAATACTGGGACAG
CTACAACCATCCCTTCAGACAGGATCAGAAGAACTTAGATCATTATATAATACAGTAGCAACCCTCTATT
GTGTGCATCAAAGGATAGAGATAAAAGACACCAAGGAAGCTTTAGACAAGATAGAGGAAGAGCAAAACAA
AAGTAAGACCACCGCACAGCAAGCGGCCGGCCGCTGATCTTCAGACCTGGAGGAGGAGATATGAGGGACA
ATTGGAGAAGTGAATTATATAAATATAAAGTAGTAAAAATTGAACCATTAGGAGTAGCACCCACCAAGGC
AAAGAGAAGAGTGGTGCAGAGAGAAAAAAGAGCAGTGGGAATAGGAGCTTTGTTCCTTGGGTTCTTGGGA
GCAGCAGGAAGCACTATGGGCGCAGCGTCAATGACGCTGACGGTACAGGCCAGACAATTATTGTCTGGTA
TAGTGCAGCAGCAGAACAATTTGCTGAGGGCTATTGAGGCGCAACAGCATCTGTTGCAACTCACAGTCTG
GGGCATCAAGCAGCTCCAGGCAAGAATCCTGGCTGTGGAAAGATACCTAAAGGATCAACAGCTCCTGGGG
ATTTGGGGTTGCTCTGGAAAACTCATTTGCACCACTGCTGTGCCTTGGAATGCTAGTTGGAGTAATAAAT
CTCTGGAACAGATTTGGAATCACACGACCTGGATGGAGTGGGACAGAGAAATTAACAATTACACAAGCTT
AATACACTCCTTAATTGAAGAATCGCAAAACCAGCAAGAAAAGAATGAACAAGAATTATTGGAATTAGAT
AAATGGGCAAGTTTGTGGAATTGGTTTAACATAACAAATTGGCTGTGGTATATAAAATTATTCATAATGA
TAGTAGGAGGCTTGGTAGGTTTAAGAATAGTTTTTGCTGTACTTTCTATAGTGAATAGAGTTAGGCAGGG
ATATTCACCATTATCGTTTCAGACCCACCTCCCAACCCCGAGGGGACCCGACAGGCCCGAAGGAATAGAA
GAAGAAGGTGGAGAGAGAGACAGAGACAGATCCATTCGATTAGTGAACGGATCTCGACGGTATCGCCTTT
AAAAGAAAAGGGGGGATTGGGGGGTACAGTGCAGGGGAAAGAATAGTAGACATAATAGCAACAGACATAC
AAACTAAAGAATTACAAAAACAAATTACAAAAATTCAAAATTTTCGGGTTTATTACAGGGACAGCAGAGA
TCCAGTTTATCATTAGTGAACGGATCTCGACGGTATCGATCACGAGACTAGCCTCGAGCGGCCGCCCCCT
TCACCGAGGGCCTATTTCCCATGATTCCTTCATATTTGCATATACGATACAAGGCTGTTAGAGAGATAAT
TGGAATTAATTTGACTGTAAACACAAAGATATTAGTACAAAATACGTGACGTAGAAAGTAATAATTTCTT
GGGTAGTTTGCAGTTTTAAAATTATGTTTTAAAATGGACTATCATATGCTTACCGTAACTTGAAAGTATT
TCGATTTCTTGGCTTTATATATCTTGTGGAAAGGACGAAACACCGGAGACGATTAATGCGTCTCGGTTTT
AGAGCTAGGCCAACATGAGGATCACCCATGTCTGCAGGGCCTAGCAAGTTAAAATAAGGCTAGTCCGTTA
TCAACTTGAAAAAGTGGCACCGAGTCGGTGCGGGAGCACATGAGGATCACCCATGTGCGACTCCCACAGT
CACTGGGGAGTCTTCCCTTTTTTTGAATTCTCGACCTCGAGACAAATGGCAGTATTCGTCATTAGTTCAT
AGCCCATATATGGAGTTCCGCGTTACATAACTTACGGTAAATGGCCCGCCTGGCTGACCGCCCAACGACC
CCCGCCCATTGACGTCAATAATGACGTATGTTCCCATAGTAACGCCAATAGGGACTTTCCATTGACGTCA
ATGGGTGGAGTATTTACGGTAAACTGCCCACTTGGCAGTACATCAAGTGTATCATATGCCAAGTACGCCC
CCTATTGACGTCAATGACGGTAAATGGCCCGCCTGGCATTATGCCCAGTACATGACCTTATGGGACTTTC
CTACTTGGCAGTACATCTACGTATTAGTCATCGCTATTACCATGGTCGAGGTGAGCCCCACGTTCTGCTT
CACTCTCCCCATCTCCCCCCCCTCCCCACCCCCAATTTTGTATTTATTTATTTTTTAATTATTTTGTGCA
GCGATGGGGGCGGGGGGGGGGGGGCGCGCGCCAGGCGGGGCGGGGCGGGGCGAGGGGCGGGGCGGGGCGA
GGCGGAGAGGTGCGGCGGCAGCCAATCAGAGCGGCGCGCTCCGAAAGTTTCCTTTTATGGCGAGGCGGCG
GCGGCGGCGGCCCTATAAAAAGCGAAGCGCGCGGCGGGCGGGGAGTCGCTGCGACGCTGCCTTCGCCCCG
TGCCCCGCTCCGCCGCCGCCTCGCGCCGCCCGCCCCGGCTCTGACTGACCGCGTTACTCCCACAGGTGAG
CGGGCGGGACGGCCCTTCTCCTCCGGGCTGTAATTAGCGCTTGGTTTAATGACGGCTTGTTTCTTTTCTG
TGGCTGCGTGAAAGCCTTGAGGGGCTCCGGGAGGGCCCTTTGTGCGGGGGGAGCGGCTCGGGGGGTGCGT
GCGTGTGTGTGTGCGTGGGGAGCGCCGCGTGCGGCTCCGCGCTGCCCGGCGGCTGTGAGCGCTGCGGGCG
CGGCGCGGGGCTTTGTGCGCTCCGCAGTGTGCGCGAGGGGAGCGCGGCCGGGGGCGGTGCCCCGCGGTGC
GGGGGGGGCTGCGAGGGGAACAAAGGCTGCGTGCGGGGTGTGTGCGTGGGGGGGTGAGCAGGGGGTGTGG
GCGCGTCGGTCGGGCTGCAACCCCCCCTGCACCCCCCTCCCCGAGTTGCTGAGCACGGCCCGGCTTCGGG
TGCGGGGCTCCGTACGGGGCGTGGCGCGGGGCTCGCCGTGCCGGGCGGGGGGTGGCGGCAGGTGGGGGTG
CCGGGCGGGGCGGGGCCGCCTCGGGCCGGGGAGGGCTCGGGGGAGGGGCGCGGCGGCCCCCGGAGCGCCG
GCGGCTGTCGAGGCGCGGCGAGCCGCAGCCATTGCCTTTTATGGTAATCGTGCGAGAGGGCGCAGGGACT
TCCTTTGTCCCAAATCTGTGCGGAGCCGAAATCTGGGAGGCGCCGCCGCACCCCCTCTAGCGGGCGCGGG
GCGAAGCGGTGCGGCGCCGGCAGGAAGGAAATGGGCGGGGAGGGCCTTCGTGCGTCGCCGCGCCGCCGTC
CCCTTCTCCCTCTCCAGCCTCGGGGCTGTCCGCGGGGGGACGGCTGCCTTCGGGGGGGACGGGGCAGGGC
GGGGTTCGGCTTCTGGCGTGTGACCGGCGGCTCTAGAGCCTCTGCTAACCATGTTCATGCCTTCTTCTTT
TTCCTACAGCTCCTGGGCAACGTGCTGGTTATTGTGGCCACCATGGTGAGCAAGGGCGAGGAGCTGTTCA
CCGGGGTGGTGCCCATCCTGGTCGAGCTGGACGGCGACGTAAACGGCCACAAGTTCAGCGTGTCCGGCGA
GGGCGAGGGCGATGCCACCTACGGCAAGCTGACCCTGAAGTTCATCTGCACCACCGGCAAGCTGCCCGTG
CCCTGGCCCACCCTCGTGACCACCCTGACCTGGGGCGTGCAGTGCTTCGCCCGCTACCCCGACCACATGA
AGCAGCACGACTTCTTCAAGTCCGCCATGCCCGAAGGCTACGTCCAGGAGCGCACCATCTTCTTCAAGGA
CGACGGCAACTACAAGACCCGCGCCGAGGTGAAGTTCGAGGGCGACACCCTGGTGAACCGCATCGAGCTG
AAGGGCATCGACTTCAAGGAGGACGGCAACATCCTGGGGCACAAGCTGGAGTACAACGCCATCAGCGACA
ACGTCTATATCACCGCCGACAAGCAGAAGAACGGCATCAAGGCCAACTTCAAGATCCGCCACAACATCGA
GGACGGCAGCGTGCAGCTCGCCGACCACTACCAGCAGAACACCCCCATCGGCGACGGCCCCGTGCTGCTG
CCCGACAACCACTACCTGAGCACCCAGTCCAAGCTGAGCAAAGACCCCAACGAGAAGCGCGATCACATGG
TCCTGCTGGAGTTCGTGACCGCCGCCGGGATCACTCTCGGCATGGACGAGCTGTACAAGTAAAGCGTCTG
GAACAATCAACCTCTGGATTACAAAATTTGTGAAAGATTGACTGGTATTCTTAACTATGTTGCTCCTTTT
ACGCTATGTGGATACGCTGCTTTAATGCCTTTGTATCATGCTATTGCTTCCCGTATGGCTTTCATTTTCT
CCTCCTTGTATAAATCCTGGTTGCTGTCTCTTTATGAGGAGTTGTGGCCCGTTGTCAGGCAACGTGGCGT
GGTGTGCACTGTGTTTGCTGACGCAACCCCCACTGGTTGGGGCATTGCCACCACCTGTCAGCTCCTTTCC
GGGACTTTCGCTTTCCCCCTCCCTATTGCCACGGCGGAACTCATCGCCGCCTGCCTTGCCCGCTGCTGGA
CAGGGGCTCGGCTGTTGGGCACTGACAATTCCGTGGTGTTGTCGGGGAAGCTGACGTCCTTTCCATGGCT
GCTCGCCTGTGTTGCCACCTGGATTCTGCGCGGGACGTCCTTCTGCTACGTCCCTTCGGCCCTCAATCCA
GCGGACCTTCCTTCCCGCGGCCTGCTGCCGGCTCTGCGGCCTCTTCCGCGTCTTCGCCTTCGCCCTCAGA
CGAGTCGGATCTCCCTTTGGGCCGCCTCCCCGCCTGGAATTAATTCTGCAGTCGAGACCTAGAAAAACAT
GGAGCAATCACAAGTAGCAATACAGCAGCTACCAATGCTGATTGTGCCTGGCTAGAAGCACAAGAGGAGG
AGGAGGTGGGTTTTCCAGTCACACCTCAGGTACCTTTAAGACCAATGACTTACAAGGCAGCTGTAGATCT
TAGCCACTTTTTAAAAGAAAAGAGGGGACTGGAAGGGCTAATTCACTCCCAACGAAGACAAGATATCCTT
GATCTGTGGATCTACCACACACAAGGCTACTTCCCTGATTAGCAGAACTACACACCAGGGCCAGGGGTCA
GATATCCACTGACCTTTGGATGGTGCTACAAGCTAGTACCAGTTGAGCCAGATAAGGTAGAAGAGGCCAA
TAAAGGAGAGAACACCAGCTTGTTACACCCTGTGAGCCTGCATGGGATGGATGACCCGGAGAGAGAAGTG
TTAGAGTGGAGGTTTGACAGCCGCCTAGCATTTCATCACGTGGCCCGAGAGCTGCATCCGGAGTACTTCA
AGAACTGCTGATATCGAGCTTGCTACAAGGGACTTTCCGCTGGGGACTTTCCAGGGAGGCGTGGCCTGGG
CGGGACTGGGGAGTGGCGAGCCCTCAGATCCTGCATATAAGCAGCTGCTTTTTGCCTGTACTGGGTCTCT
CTGGTTAGACCAGATCTGAGCCTGGGAGCTCTCTGGCTAACTAGGGAACCCACTGCTTAAGCCTCAATAA
AGCTTGCCTTGAGTGCTTCAAGTAGTGTGTGCCCGTCTGTTGTGTGACTCTGGTAACTAGAGATCCCTCA
GACCCTTTTAGTCAGTGTGGAAAATCTCTAGCAGTAGTAGTTCATGTCATCTTATTATTCAGTATTTATA
ACTTGCAAAGAAATGAATATCAGAGAGTGAGAGGCCTTGACATTGCTAGCGTTTTACCGTCGACCTCTAG
CTAGAGCTTGGCGTAATCATGGTCATAGCTGTTTCCTGTGTGAAATTGTTATCCGCTCACAATTCCACAC
AACATACGAGCCGGAAGCATAAAGTGTAAAGCCTGGGGTGCCTAATGAGTGAGCTAACTCACATTAATTG
CGTTGCGCTCACTGCCCGCTTTCCAGTCGGGAAACCTGTCGTGCCAGCTGCATTAATGAATCGGCCAACG
CGCGGGGAGAGGCGGTTTGCGTATTGGGCGCTCTTCCGCTTCCTCGCTCACTGACTCGCTGCGCTCGGTC
GTTCGGCTGCGGCGAGCGGTATCAGCTCACTCAAAGGCGGTAATACGGTTATCCACAGAATCAGGGGATA
ACGCAGGAAAGAACATGTGAGCAAAAGGCCAGCAAAAGGCCAGGAACCGTAAAAAGGCCGCGTTGCTGGC
GTTTTTCCATAGGCTCCGCCCCCCTGACGAGCATCACAAAAATCGACGCTCAAGTCAGAGGTGGCGAAAC
CCGACAGGACTATAAAGATACCAGGCGTTTCCCCCTGGAAGCTCCCTCGTGCGCTCTCCTGTTCCGACCC
TGCCGCTTACCGGATACCTGTCCGCCTTTCTCCCTTCGGGAAGCGTGGCGCTTTCTCATAGCTCACGCTG
TAGGTATCTCAGTTCGGTGTAGGTCGTTCGCTCCAAGCTGGGCTGTGTGCACGAACCCCCCGTTCAGCCC
GACCGCTGCGCCTTATCCGGTAACTATCGTCTTGAGTCCAACCCGGTAAGACACGACTTATCGCCACTGG
CAGCAGCCACTGGTAACAGGATTAGCAGAGCGAGGTATGTAGGCGGTGCTACAGAGTTCTTGAAGTGGTG
GCCTAACTACGGCTACACTAGAAGAACAGTATTTGGTATCTGCGCTCTGCTGAAGCCAGTTACCTTCGGA
AAAAGAGTTGGTAGCTCTTGATCCGGCAAACAAACCACCGCTGGTAGCGGTGGTTTTTTTGTTTGCAAGC
AGCAGATTACGCGCAGAAAAAAAGGATCTCAAGAAGATCCTTTGATCTTTTCTACGGGGTCTGACGCTCA
GTGGAACGAAAACTCACGTTAAGGGATTTTGGTCATGAGATTATCAAAAAGGATCTTCACCTAGATCCTT
TTAAATTAAAAATGAAGTTTTAAATCAATCTAAAGTATATATGAGTAAACTTGGTCTGACAGTTACCAAT
GCTTAATCAGTGAGGCACCTATCTCAGCGATCTGTCTATTTCGTTCATCCATAGTTGCCTGACTCCCCGT
CGTGTAGATAACTACGATACGGGAGGGCTTACCATCTGGCCCCAGTGCTGCAATGATACCGCGAGACCCA
CGCTCACCGGCTCCAGATTTATCAGCAATAAACCAGCCAGCCGGAAGGGCCGAGCGCAGAAGTGGTCCTG
CAACTTTATCCGCCTCCATCCAGTCTATTAATTGTTGCCGGGAAGCTAGAGTAAGTAGTTCGCCAGTTAA
TAGTTTGCGCAACGTTGTTGCCATTGCTACAGGCATCGTGGTGTCACGCTCGTCGTTTGGTATGGCTTCA
TTCAGCTCCGGTTCCCAACGATCAAGGCGAGTTACATGATCCCCCATGTTGTGCAAAAAAGCGGTTAGCT
CCTTCGGTCCTCCGATCGTTGTCAGAAGTAAGTTGGCCGCAGTGTTATCACTCATGGTTATGGCAGCACT
GCATAATTCTCTTACTGTCATGCCATCCGTAAGATGCTTTTCTGTGACTGGTGAGTACTCAACCAAGTCA
TTCTGAGAATAGTGTATGCGGCGACCGAGTTGCTCTTGCCCGGCGTCAATACGGGATAATACCGCGCCAC
ATAGCAGAACTTTAAAAGTGCTCATCATTGGAAAACGTTCTTCGGGGCGAAAACTCTCAAGGATCTTACC
GCTGTTGAGATCCAGTTCGATGTAACCCACTCGTGCACCCAACTGATCTTCAGCATCTTTTACTTTCACC
AGCGTTTCTGGGTGAGCAAAAACAGGAAGGCAAAATGCCGCAAAAAAGGGAATAAGGGCGACACGGAAAT
GTTGAATACTCATACTCTTCCTTTTTCAATATTATTGAAGCATTTATCAGGGTTATTGTCTCATGAGCGG
ATACATATTTGAATGTATTTAGAAAAATAAACAAATAGGGGTTCCGCGCACATTTCCCCGAAAAGTGCCA
CCTGACGTCGACGGATCGGGAGATCAACTTGTTTATTGCAGCTTATAATGGTTACAAATAAAGCAATAGC
ATCACAAATTTCACAAATAAAGCATTTTTTTCACTGCATTCTAGTTGTGGTTTGTCCAAACTCATCAATG
TATCTTATCATGTCTGGATCAACTGGATAACTCAAGCTAACCAAAATCATCCCAAACTTCCCACCCCATA
CCCTATTACCACTGCCAATTACCTGTGGTTTCATTTACTCTAAACCTGTGATTCCTCTGAATTATTTTCA
TTTTAAAGAAATTGTATTTGTTAAATATGTACTACAAACTTAGTAGT
