>Addgene plasmid #79380 | pSB700 lenti gRNA Cerulean-zhang2.0-Weiss-chimera2 | addgene partial sequence | sequence record 151668 | WPRE-R 5'-CATAGCGTAAAAGGAGCAACA-3'
TCACGAACTCCAGCAGGACCATGTGATCGCGCTTCTCGTTGGGGTCTTTGCTCAGCTTGGACTGGGTGCT
CAGGTAGTGGTTGTCGGGCAGCAGCACGGGGCCGTCGCCGATGGGGGTGTTCTGCTGGTAGTGGTCGGCG
AGCTGCACGCTGCCGTCCTCGATGTTGTGGCGGATCTTGAAGTTGGCCTTGATGCCGTTCTTCTGCTTGT
CGGCGGTGATATAGACGTTGTCGCTGATGGCGTTGTACTCCAGCTTGTGCCCCAGGATGTTGCCGTCCTC
CTTGAAGTCGATGCCCTTCAGCTCGATGCGGTTCACCAGGGTGTCGCCCTCGAACTTCACCTCGGCGCGG
GTCTTGTAGTTGCCGTCGTCCTTGAAGAAGATGGTGCGCTCCTGGACGTAGCCTTCGGGCATGGCGGACT
TGAAGAAGTCGTGCTGCTTCATGTGGTCGGGGTAGCGGGCGAAGCACTGCACGCCCCAGGTCAGGGTGGT
CACGAGGGTGGGCCAGGGCACGGGCAGCTTGCCGGTGGTGCAGATGAACTTCAGGGTCAGCTTGCCGTAG
GTGGCATCGCCCTCGCCCTCGCCGGACACGCTGAACTTGTGGCCGTTTACGTCGCCGTCCAGCTCGACCA
GGATGGGCACCACCCCGGTGAACAGCTCCTCGCCCTTGCTCACCATGGTGGCCACAATAACCAGCACGTT
GCCCAGGAGCTGTAGGAA
