>Addgene plasmid #79380 | pSB700 lenti gRNA Cerulean-zhang2.0-Weiss-chimera2 | addgene partial sequence | sequence record 152317 | CAGenhancer-F 5'-GGGCGTACTTGGCATATGAT-3'
GTTTACCGTAATACTCCACCCATTGACGTCAATGGAAAGTCCCTATTGGCGTTACTATGGGAACATACGT
CATTATTGACGTCAATGGGCGGGGGTCGTTGGGCGGTCAGCCAGGCGGGCCATTTACCGTAAGTTATGTA
ACGCGGAACTCCATATATGGGCTATGAACTAATGACGAATACTGCCATTTGTCTCGAGGTCGAGAATTCA
AAAAAAGGGAAGACTCCCCAGTGACTGTGGGAGTCGCACATGGGTGATCCTCATGTGCTCCCGCACCGAC
TCGGTGCCACTTTTTCAAGTTGATAACGGACTAGCCTTATTTTAACTTGCTAGGCCCTGCAGACATGGGT
GATCCTCATGTTGGCCTAGCTCTAAAACCGAGACGCATTAATCGTCTCCGGTGTTTCGTCCTTTCCACAA
GATATATAAAGCCAAGAAATCGAAATACTTTCAAGTTACGGTAAGCATATGATAGTCCATTTTAAAACAT
AATTTTAAAACTGCAAACTACCCAAGAAATTATTACTTTCTACGTCACGTATTTTGTACTAATATCTTTG
TGTTTACAGTCAAATTAATTCCAATTATCTCTCTAACAGCCTTGTATCGTATATGCAAATATGAAGGAAT
CATGGGAAATAGGCCCTCGGTGAAGGGGGCGGCCGCTCGAGGCTAGTCTCGTGATCGATACCGTCGAGAT
CCGTTCACTAATGATAAACTGGATCTCTGCTGTCCCTGTAATAAACCCGAAAATT
